>Addgene plasmid #114036 | pcDNA5-puro-eGFP-HEC1-M4 | depositor full sequence | sequence record 215378 | pcDNA5-puro-eGFP-HEC1-M4 sequence 7405 bps
GACGGATCGGGAGATCTCCCGATCCCCTATGGTGCACTCTCAGTACAATCTGCTCTGATGCCGCATAGTT
AAGCCAGTATCTGCTCCCTGCTTGTGTGTTGGAGGTCGCTGAGTAGTGCGCGAGCAAAATTTAAGCTACA
ACAAGGCAAGGCTTGACCGACAATTGCATGAAGAATCTGCTTAGGGTTAGGCGTTTTGCGCTGCTTCGCG
ATGTACGGGCCAGATATACGCGTTGACATTGATTATTGACTAGTTATTAATAGTAATCAATTACGGGGTC
ATTAGTTCATAGCCCATATATGGAGTTCCGCGTTACATAACTTACGGTAAATGGCCCGCCTGGCTGACCG
CCCAACGACCCCCGCCCATTGACGTCAATAATGACGTATGTTCCCATAGTAACGCCAATAGGGACTTTCC
ATTGACGTCAATGGGTGGAGTATTTACGGTAAACTGCCCACTTGGCAGTACATCAAGTGTATCATATGCC
AAGTACGCCCCCTATTGACGTCAATGACGGTAAATGGCCCGCCTGGCATTATGCCCAGTACATGACCTTA
TGGGACTTTCCTACTTGGCAGTACATCTACGTATTAGTCATCGCTATTACCATGGTGATGCGGTTTTGGC
AGTACATCAATGGGCGTGGATAGCGGTTTGACTCACGGGGATTTCCAAGTCTCCACCCCATTGACGTCAA
TGGGAGTTTGTTTTGGCACCAAAATCAACGGGACTTTCCAAAATGTCGTAACAACTCCGCCCCATTGACG
CAAATGGGCGGTAGGCGTGTACGGTGGGAGGTCTATATAAGCAGAGCTCTCCCTATCAGTGATAGAGATC
TCCCTATCAGTGATAGAGATCGTCGACGAGCTCGTTTAGTGAACCGTCAGATCGCCTGGAGACGCCATCC
ACGCTGTTTTGACCTCCATAGAAGACACCGGGACCGATCCAGCCTCCGGACTCTAGCGTTTAAACTTAAG
CTTGGTACCGAGCTCGGATCCACTAGTCCAGTGTGGTGGAATTCTGCAGATATCCAGCACAGTGGCGGCC
GCTCGAGTCTAGCGCTACCGGTCGCCACCATGGTGAGCAAGGGCGAGGAGCTGTTCACCGGGGTGGTGCC
CATCCTGGTCGAGCTGGACGGCGACGTAAACGGCCACAAGTTCAGCGTGTCCGGCGAGGGCGAGGGCGAT
GCCACCTACGGCAAGCTGACCCTGAAGTTCATCTGCACCACCGGCAAGCTGCCCGTGCCCTGGCCCACCC
TCGTGACCACCCTGACCTACGGCGTGCAGTGCTTCAGCCGCTACCCCGACCACATGAAGCAGCACGACTT
CTTCAAGTCCGCCATGCCCGAAGGCTACGTCCAGGAGCGCACCATCTTCTTCAAGGACGACGGCAACTAC
AAGACCCGCGCCGAGGTGAAGTTCGAGGGCGACACCCTGGTGAACCGCATCGAGCTGAAGGGCATCGACT
TCAAGGAGGACGGCAACATCCTGGGGCACAAGCTGGAGTACAACTACAACAGCCACAACGTCTATATCAT
GGCCGACAAGCAGAAGAACGGCATCAAGGTGAACTTCAAGATCCGCCACAACATCGAGGACGGCAGCGTG
CAGCTCGCCGACCACTACCAGCAGAACACCCCCATCGGCGACGGCCCCGTGCTGCTGCCCGACAACCACT
ACCTGAGCACCCAGTCCGCCCTGAGCAAAGACCCCAACGAGAAGCGCGATCACATGGTCCTGCTGGAGTT
CGTGACCGCCGCCGGGATCACTCTCGGCATGGACGAGCTGTACAAGTCCGGACTCAGATCCATGAAGCGC
AGTTCAGTTTCCAGCGGTGGTGCTGGCCGCCTCTCCATGCAGGAGTTAAGATCCCAGGATGTAAATAAAC
AAGGCCTCTATACCCCTCAAACCAAAGAGAAACCAACCTTTGGAAAGTTGAGTATAAACAAACCGACATC
TGAAAGAAAAGTCTCGCTATTTGGCAAAAGAACTAGTGGACATGGATCCCGGAATAGTCAACTTGGTATA
TTTTCCAGTTCTGAGAAAATCAAGGACCCGAGACCACTTAACGACAAAGCATTCATTCAGCAGTGTATTC
GACAACTCTGTGAGTTTCTTACAGAAAATGGTTATGCACATAATGTGTCCATGAAATCTCTACAAGCTCC
CTCTGTTAAAGACTTCCTGAAGATCTTCACATTTCTTTATGGCTTCCTGTGCCCCTCATACGAACTTCCT
GACACAGAGTTTGAAGAAGAGGTTCCAGAAATCTTTGAAGACCTTGGGTATCCTTTTGCACTATCCAAAA
GCTCCATGTACACAGTGGGGGCTCCTCATACATGGCCTCACATTGTGGCAGCCTTAGTTTGGCTAATAGA
CTGCATCAAGATACATACTGCCATGAAAGAAAGCTCACCTTTATTTGATGATGGGCAGCCTTGGGGAGAA
GAAACTGAAGATGGAATTATGCATAATAAGTTGTTTTTGGACTACACCATAAAATGCTATGAGAGTTTTA
TGAGTGGTGCCGACAGCTTTGATGAGATGAATGCAGAGCTGCAGTCAAAACTGAAGGATTTATTTAATGT
GGATGCTTTTAAGCTGGAATCATTAGAAGCAAAAAACAGAGCATTGAATGAACAGATTGCAAGATTGGAA
CAAGAAAGAGAAAAAGAACCGAATCGTCTAGAGTCGTTGAGAAAACTGAAGGCTTCCTTACAAGGAGATG
TTCAAAAGTATCAGGCATACATGAGCAATTTGGAGTCTCATTCAGCCATTCTTGACCAGAAATTAAATGG
TCTCAATGAGGAAATTGCTAGAGTAGAACTAGAATGTGAAACAATAAAACAGGAGAACACTCGACTACAG
AATATCATTGACAACCAGAAGTACTCAGTTGCAGACATTGAGCGAATAAATCATGAAAGAAATGAATTGC
AGCAGACTATTAATAAATTAACCAAGGACCTGGAAGCTGAACAACAGAAGTTGTGGAATGAGGAGTTAAA
ATATGCCAGAGGCAAAGAAGCGATTGAAACACAATTAGCAGAGTATCACAAATTGGCTAGAAAATTAAAA
CTTATTCCTAAAGGTGCTGAGAATTCCAAAGGTTATGACTTTGAAATTAAGTTTAATCCCGAGGCTGGTG
CCAACTGCCTTGTCAAATACAGGGCTCAAGTTTATGTACCTCTTAAGGAACTCCTGAATGAAACTGAAGA
AGAAATTAATAAAGCCCTAAATAAAAAAATGGGTTTGGAGGATACTTTAGAACAATTGAATGCAATGATA
ACAGAAAGCAAGAGAAGTGTGAGAACTCTGAAAGAAGAAGTTCAAAAATTGGATGATCTTTACCAACAAA
AAATTAAGGAAGCAGAGGAAGAGGATGAAAAATGTGCCAGTGAGCTTGAGTCCTTGGAGAAACACAAGCA
CCTGCTAGAAAGTACTGTTAACCAGGGGCTCAGTGAAGCTATGAATGAATTAGATGCTGTTCAGCGGGAA
TACCAACTAGTTGTGCAAACCACGACTGAAGAAAGACGAAAAGTGGGAAATAACTTGCAACGTCTGTTAG
AGATGGTTGCTACACATGTTGGGTCTGTAGAGAAACATCTTGAGGAGCAGATTGCTAAAGTTGATAGAGA
ATATGAAGAATGCATGTCAGAAGATCTCTCGGAAAATATTAAAGAGATTAGAGATAAGTATGAGAAGAAA
GCTACTCTAATTAAGTCTTCTGAAGAATGACTCGAGGACGGTACCGCGGGCCCGTTTAAACCCGCTGATC
AGCCTCGACTGTGCCTTCTAGTTGCCAGCCATCTGTTGTTTGCCCCTCCCCCGTGCCTTCCTTGACCCTG
GAAGGTGCCACTCCCACTGTCCTTTCCTAATAAAATGAGGAAATTGCATCGCATTGTCTGAGTAGGTGTC
ATTCTATTCTGGGGGGTGGGGTGGGGCAGGACAGCAAGGGGGAGGATTGGGAAGACAATAGCAGGCATGC
TGGGGATGCGGTGGGCTCTATGGCTTCTGAGGCGGAAAGAACCAGCTGGGGCTCTAGGGGGTATCCCC
[124 nt withheld, positions 4059-4182]
C
[91 nt withheld, positions 4184-4274]
AGGGTGATGGTTCACGTACCTAGAAGTTCCTATTCCGAAGTTCCTATTCTCTAGAAAGTATAGGAACTTC
CTTGGCCACCGAGTACAAGCCCACGGTGCGCCTCGCCACCCGCGACGACGTCCCCCGGGCCGTACGCACC
CTCGCCGCCGCGTTCGCCGACTACCCCGCCACGCGCCACACCGTCGACCCGGACCGCCACATCGAGCGGG
TCACCGAGCTGCAAGAACTCTTCCTCACGCGCGTCGGGCTCGACATCGGCAAGGTGTGGGTCGCGGACGA
CGGCGCCGCGGTGGCGGTCTGGACCACGCCGGAGAGCGTCGAAGCGGGGGCGGTGTTCGCCGAGATCGGC
CCGCGCATGGCCGAGTTGAGCGGTTCCCGGCTGGCCGCGCAGCAACAGATGGAAGGCCTCCTGGCGCCGC
ACCGGCCCAAGGAGCCCGCGTGGTTCCTGGCCACCGTCGGCGTCTCGCCCGACCACCAGGGCAAGGGTCT
GGGCAGCGCCGTCGTGCTCCCCGGAGTGGAGGCGGCCGAGCGCGCCGGGGTGCCCGCCTTCCTGGAGACC
TCCGCGCCCCGCAACCTCCCCTTCTACGAGCGGCTCGGCTTCACCGTCACCGCCGACGTCGAGGTGCCCG
AAGGACCGCGCACCTGGTGCATGACCCGCAAGCCCGGTGCCTGACACGTACTACGAGATTTCGATTCCAC
CGCCGCCTTCTATGAAAGGTTGGGCTTCGGAATCGTTTTCCGGGACGCCGGCTGGATGATCCTCCAGCGC
GGGGATCTCATGCTGGAGTTCTTCGCCCACCCCAACTTGTTTATTGCAGCTTATAATGGTTACAAATAAA
GCAATAGCATCACAAATTTCACAAATAAAGCATTTTTTTCACTGCATTCTAGTTGTGGTTTGTCCAAACT
CATCAATGTATCTTATCATGTCTGTATACCGTCGACCTCTAGCTAGAGCTTGGCGTAATCATGGTCATAG
CTGTTTCCTGTGTGAAATTGTTATCCGCTCACAATTCCACACAACATACGAGCCGGAAGCATAAAGTGTA
AAGCCTGGGGTGCCTAATGAGTGAGCTAACTCACATTAATTGCGTTGCGCTCACTGCCCGCTTTCCAGTC
GGGAAACCTGTCGTGCCAGCTGCATTAATGAATCGGCCAACGCGCGGGGAGAGGCGGTTTGCGTATTGGG
CGCTCTTCCGCTTCCTCGCTCACTGACTCGCTGCGCTCGGTCGTTCGGCTGCGGCGAGCGGTATCAGCTC
ACTCAAAGGCGGTAATACGGTTATCCACAGAATCAGGGGATAACGCAGGAAAGAACATGTGAGCAAAAGG
CCAGCAAAAGGCCAGGAACCGTAAAAAGGCCGCGTTGCTGGCGTTTTTCCATAGGCTCCGCCCCCCTGAC
GAGCATCACAAAAATCGACGCTCAAGTCAGAGGTGGCGAAACCCGACAGGACTATAAAGATACCAGGCGT
TTCCCCCTGGAAGCTCCCTCGTGCGCTCTCCTGTTCCGACCCTGCCGCTTACCGGATACCTGTCCGCCTT
TCTCCCTTCGGGAAGCGTGGCGCTTTCTCATAGCTCACGCTGTAGGTATCTCAGTTCGGTGTAGGTCGTT
CGCTCCAAGCTGGGCTGTGTGCACGAACCCCCCGTTCAGCCCGACCGCTGCGCCTTATCCGGTAACTATC
GTCTTGAGTCCAACCCGGTAAGACACGACTTATCGCCACTGGCAGCAGCCACTGGTAACAGGATTAGCAG
AGCGAGGTATGTAGGCGGTGCTACAGAGTTCTTGAAGTGGTGGCCTAACTACGGCTACACTAGAAGAACA
GTATTTGGTATCTGCGCTCTGCTGAAGCCAGTTACCTTCGGAAAAAGAGTTGGTAGCTCTTGATCCGGCA
AACAAACCACCGCTGGTAGCGGTGGTTTTTTTGTTTGCAAGCAGCAGATTACGCGCAGAAAAAAAGGATC
TCAAGAAGATCCTTTGATCTTTTCTACGGGGTCTGACGCTCAGTGGAACGAAAACTCACGTTAAGGGATT
TTGGTCATGAGATTATCAAAAAGGATCTTCACCTAGATCCTTTTAAATTAAAAATGAAGTTTTAAATCAA
TCTAAAGTATATATGAGTAAACTTGGTCTGACAGTTACCAATGCTTAATCAGTGAGGCACCTATCTCAGC
GATCTGTCTATTTCGTTCATCCATAGTTGCCTGACTCCCCGTCGTGTAGATAACTACGATACGGGAGGGC
TTACCATCTGGCCCCAGTGCTGCAATGATACCGCGAGACCCACGCTCACCGGCTCCAGATTTATCAGCAA
TAAACCAGCCAGCCGGAAGGGCCGAGCGCAGAAGTGGTCCTGCAACTTTATCCGCCTCCATCCAGTCTAT
TAATTGTTGCCGGGAAGCTAGAGTAAGTAGTTCGCCAGTTAATAGTTTGCGCAACGTTGTTGCCATTGCT
ACAGGCATCGTGGTGTCACGCTCGTCGTTTGGTATGGCTTCATTCAGCTCCGGTTCCCAACGATCAAGGC
GAGTTACATGATCCCCCATGTTGTGCAAAAAAGCGGTTAGCTCCTTCGGTCCTCCGATCGTTGTCAGAAG
TAAGTTGGCCGCAGTGTTATCACTCATGGTTATGGCAGCACTGCATAATTCTCTTACTGTCATGCCATCC
GTAAGATGCTTTTCTGTGACTGGTGAGTACTCAACCAAGTCATTCTGAGAATAGTGTATGCGGCGACCGA
GTTGCTCTTGCCCGGCGTCAATACGGGATAATACCGCGCCACATAGCAGAACTTTAAAAGTGCTCATCAT
TGGAAAACGTTCTTCGGGGCGAAAACTCTCAAGGATCTTACCGCTGTTGAGATCCAGTTCGATGTAACCC
ACTCGTGCACCCAACTGATCTTCAGCATCTTTTACTTTCACCAGCGTTTCTGGGTGAGCAAAAACAGGAA
GGCAAAATGCCGCAAAAAAGGGAATAAGGGCGACACGGAAATGTTGAATACTCATACTCTTCCTTTTTCA
ATATTATTGAAGCATTTATCAGGGTTATTGTCTCATGAGCGGATACATATTTGAATGTATTTAGAAAAAT
AAACAAATAGGGGTTCCGCGCACATTTCCCCGAAAAGTGCCACCTGACGTC
Features (pLannotate 1.2.2; 23 found; start..end, strand, type, name):
     28..80      -  misc_feature   bom (fragment): basis of mobility region from pBR322
    235..614     +  enhancer       CMV enhancer: human cytomegalovirus immediate early enhancer
    615..818     +  promoter       CMV promoter: human cytomegalovirus (CMV) immediate early promoter
    820..839     +  promoter       PLtetO-1 promoter (fragment): modified phage lambda PL promoter with tet operator sites (Lutz and Bujard, 1997)
    841..860     +  promoter       PLtetO-1 promoter (fragment): modified phage lambda PL promoter with tet operator sites (Lutz and Bujard, 1997)
    868..901     +  promoter       TRE3GV promoter (fragment): 3rd-generation Tet-responsive promoter that can be activated by binding of Tet-On® 3G, optimized for retroviral and lentiviral vectors
   1080..1796    +  CDS            EGFP: EGFP is a basic (constitutively fluorescent) green fluorescent protein published in 1996, derived from Aequorea victoria. It is reported to be a rapidly-maturing weak dimer with moderate acid sensitivity.
   1812..3737    +  CDS            NDC80: NDC80_HUMAN - Also known as HEC, HEC1, KNTC2. Experimental evidence at protein level: Swiss-Prot protein existence level 1. Acts as a component of the essential kinetochore-associated NDC80 complex, which is required for chromosome segregation and spindle checkpoint activity (PubMed:9315664, PubMed:12351790, PubMed:14654001, PubMed:14699129, PubMed:15062103, PubMed:15235793, PubMed:15239953, PubMed:15548592, PubMed:16732327). Required for kinetochore integrity and the organization of stable microtubule binding sites in the outer plate of the kinetochore (PubMed:15548592). The NDC80 complex syn
   3747..3764    +  misc_feature   MCS (fragment): multiple cloning site
   3789..4013    +  polyA_signal   bGH poly(A) signal: bovine growth hormone polyadenylation signal
   4017..4038    +  promoter       SV40 promoter (fragment): SV40 enhancer and early promoter
   4059..4292    +  rep_origin     f1 ori (fragment) (sequence partly withheld): f1 bacteriophage origin of replication; arrow indicates direction of (+) strand synthesis
   4297..4344    +  protein_bind   FRT: FLP-mediated recombination occurs in the 8-bp core sequence TCTAGAAA (Turan and Bode, 2011). FLP recombinase from the Saccharomyces cerevisiae 2μ plasmid
   4352..4948    +  CDS            PuroR: puromycin N-acetyltransferase; pac from Streptomyces alboniger; confers resistance to puromycin
   4958..5083    +  CDS            ble (fragment): BLE_KLEPN - Experimental evidence at protein level: Swiss-Prot protein existence level 1. Binding protein with a strong affinity to the bleomycin family of antibiotics. Binds to CL990; an antimitotic-antibiotic compound. From Klebsiella pneumoniae.
   5078..5199    +  polyA_signal   SV40 poly(A) signal: SV40 polyadenylation signal
   5272..5288    -  protein_bind   lac operator: The lac repressor binds to the lac operator to inhibit transcription in E. coli. This inhibition can be relieved by adding lactose or isopropyl-β-D-thiogalactopyranoside (IPTG). lac repressor encoded by lacI
   5296..5326    -  promoter       lac promoter: promoter for the E. coli lac operon
   5341..5362    -  protein_bind   CAP binding site: CAP binding activates transcription in the presence of cAMP. E. coli catabolite activator protein
   5375..5467    -  CDS            lacI (fragment): lac repressor; lacI; The lac repressor binds to the lac operator to inhibit transcription in E. coli. This inhibition can be relieved by adding lactose or isopropyl-β-D-thiogalactopyranoside (IPTG).
   5650..6238    -  rep_origin     ori: high-copy-number ColE1/pMB1/pBR322/pUC origin of replication
   6409..7269    -  CDS            AmpR: β-lactamase; bla; confers resistance to ampicillin, carbenicillin, and related antibiotics
   7270..7374    -  promoter       AmpR promoter: bla
