>Addgene plasmid #114036 | pcDNA5-puro-eGFP-HEC1-M4 | addgene full sequence | sequence record 221124 | Addgene NGS Result
AAGAATCTGCTTAGGGTTAGGCGTTTTGCGCTGCTTCGCGATGTACGGGCCAGATATACGCGTTGACATT
GATTATTGTCTAGTTATTAATAGTAATCAATTACGGGGTCATTAGTTCATAGCCCATATATGGAGTTCCG
CGTTACATAACTTACGGTAAATGGCCCGCCTGGCTGACCGCCCAACGACCCCCGCCCATTGACGTCAATA
ATGACGTATGTTCCCATAGTAACGCCAATAGGGACTTTCCATTGACGTCAATGGGTGGAGTATTTACGGT
AAACTGCCCACTTGGCAGTACATCAAGTGTATCATATGCCAAGTACGCCCCCTATTGACGTCAATGACGG
TAAATGGCCCGCCTGGCATTATGCCCAGTACATGACCTTATGGGACTTTCCTACTTGGCAGTACATCTAC
GTATTAGTCATCGCTATTACCATGGTGATGCGGTTTTGGCAGTACATCAATGGGCGTGGATAGCGGTTTG
ACTCACGGGGATTTCCAAGTCTCCACCCCATTGACGTCAATGGGAGTTTGTTTTGGCACCAAAATCAACG
GGACTTTCCAAAATGTCGTAACAACTCCGCCCCATTGACGCAAATGGGCGGTAGGCGTGTACGGTGGGAG
GTCTATATAAGCAGAGCTCTCCCTATCAGTGATAGAGATCTCCCTATCAGTGATAGAGATCGTCGACGAG
CTCGTTTAGTGAACCGTCAGATCGCCTGGAGACGCCATCCACGCTGTTTTGACCTCCATAGAAGACACCG
GGACCGATCCAGCCTCCGGACTCTAGCGTTTAAACTTAAGCTTGGTACCGAGCTCGGATCCACTAGTCCA
GTGTGGTGGAATTCTGCAGATATCCAGCACAGTGGCGGCCGCTCGAGTCTAGCGCTACCGGTCGCCACCA
TGGTGAGCAAGGGCGAGGAGCTGTTCACCGGGGTGGTGCCCATCCTGGTCGAGCTGGACGGCGACGTAAA
CGGCCACAAGTTCAGCGTGTCCGGCGAGGGCGAGGGCGATGCCACCTACGGCAAGCTGACCCTGAAGTTC
ATCTGCACCACCGGCAAGCTGCCCGTGCCCTGGCCCACCCTCGTGACCACCCTGACCTACGGCGTGCAGT
GCTTCAGCCGCTACCCCGACCACATGAAGCAGCACGACTTCTTCAAGTCCGCCATGCCCGAAGGCTACGT
CCAGGAGCGCACCATCTTCTTCAAGGACGACGGCAACTACAAGACCCGCGCCGAGGTGAAGTTCGAGGGC
GACACCCTGGTGAACCGCATCGAGCTGAAGGGCATCGACTTCAAGGAGGACGGCAACATCCTGGGGCACA
AGCTGGAGTACAACTACAACAGCCACAACGTCTATATCATGGCCGACAAGCAGAAGAACGGCATCAAGGT
GAACTTCAAGATCCGCCACAACATCGAGGACGGCAGCGTGCAGCTCGCCGACCACTACCAGCAGAACACC
CCCATCGGCGACGGCCCCGTGCTGCTGCCCGACAACCACTACCTGAGCACCCAGTCCGCCCTGAGCAAAG
ACCCCAACGAGAAGCGCGATCACATGGTCCTGCTGGAGTTCGTGACCGCCGCCGGGATCACTCTCGGCAT
GGACGAGCTGTACAAGTCCGGACTCAGATCCATGAAGCGCAGTTCAGTTTCCAGCGGTGGTGCTGGCCGC
CTCTCCATGCAGGAGTTAAGATCCCAGGATGTAAATAAACAAGGCCTCTATACCCCTCAAACCAAAGAGA
AACCAACCTTTGGAAAGTTGAGTATAAACAAACCGACATCTGAAAGAAAAGTCTCGCTATTTGGCAAAAG
AACTAGTGGACATGGATCACGGAATAGTCAACTTGGTATATTTTCCAGTTCTGAGAAAATCAAGGACCCG
AGACCACTTAATGACAAAGCATTCATTCAGCAGTGTATTCGACAACTCTGTGAGTTTCTTACAGAAAATG
GTTATGCACATAATGTGTCCATGAAATCTCTACAAGCTCCCTCTGTTAAAGACTTCCTGAAGATCTTCAC
ATTTCTTTATGGCTTCCTGTGCCCCTCATACGAACTTCCTGACACAGAGTTTGAAGAAGAGGTTCCAGAA
ATCTTTGAAGACCTTGGGTATCCTTTTGCACTATCCAAAAGCTCCATGTACACAGTGGGGGCTCCTCATA
CATGGCCTCACATTGTGGCAGCCTTAGTTTGGCTAATAGACTGCATCAAGATACATACTGCCATGAAAGA
AAGCTCACCTTTATTTGATGATGGGCAGCCTTGGGGAGAAGAAACTGAAGATGGAATTATGCATAATAAG
TTGTTTTTGGACTACACCATAAAATGCTATGAGAGTTTTATGAGTGGTGCCGACAGCTTTGATGAGATGA
ATGCAGAGCTGCAGTCAAAACTGAAGGATTTATTTAATGTGGATGCTTTTAAGCTGGAATCATTAGAAGC
AAAAAACAGAGCATTGAATGAACAGATTGCAAGATTGGAACAAGAAAGAGAAAAAGAACCGAATCGTCTA
GAGTCGTTGAGAAAACTGAAGGCTTCCTTACAAGGAGATGTTCAAAAGTATCAGGCATACATGAGCAATT
TGGAGTCTCATTCAGCCATTCTTGACCAGAAATTAAATGGTCTCAATGAGGAAATTGCTAGAGTAGAACT
AGAATGTGAAACAATAAAACAGGAGAACACTCGACTACAGAATATCATTGACAACCAGAAGTACTCAGTT
GCAGACATTGAGCGAATAAATCATGAAAGAAATGAATTGCAGCAGACTATTAATAAATTAACCAAGGACC
TGGAAGCTGAACAACAGAAGTTGTGGAATGAGGAGTTAAAATATGCCAGAGGCAAAGAAGCGATTGAAAC
ACAATTAGCAGAGTATCACAAATTGGCTAGAAAATTAAAACTTATTCCTAAAGGTGCTGAGAATTCCAAA
GGTTATGACTTTGAAATTAAGTTTAATCCCGAGGCTGGTGCCAACTGCCTTGTCAAATACAGGGCTCAAG
TTTATGTACCTCTTAAGGAACTCCTGAATGAAACTGAAGAAGAAATTAATAAAGCCCTAAATAAAAAAAT
GGGTTTGGAGGATACTTTAGAACAATTGAATGCAATGATAACAGAAAGCAAGAGAAGTGTGAGAACTCTG
AAAGAAGAAGTTCAAAAGCTGGATGATCTTTACCAACAAAAAATTAAGGAAGCAGAGGAAGAGGATGAAA
AATGTGCCAGTGAGCTTGAGTCCTTGGAGAAACACAAGCACCTGCTAGAAAGTACTGTTAACCAGGGGCT
CAGTGAAGCTATGAATGAATTAGATGCTGTTCAGCGGGAATACCAACTAGTTGTGCAAACCACGACTGAA
GAAAGACGAAAAGTGGGAAATAACTTGCAACGTCTGTTAGAGATGGTTGCTACACATGTTGGGTCTGTAG
AGAAACATCTTGAGGAGCAGATTGCTAAAGTTGATAGAGAATATGAAGAATGCATGTCAGAAGATCTCTC
GGAAAATATTAAAGAGATTAGAGATAAGTATGAGAAGAAAGCTACTCTAATTAAGTCTTCTGAAGAATGA
CTCGACGGTACCGCGGGCCCGTTTAAACCCGCTGATCAGCCTCGACTGTGCCTTCTAGTTGCCAGCCATC
TGTTGTTTGCCCCTCCCCCGTGCCTTCCTTGACCCTGGAAGGTGCCACTCCCACTGTCCTTTCCTAATAA
AATGAGGAAATTGCATCGCATTGTCTGAGTAGGTGTCATTCTATTCTGGGGGGTGGGGTGGGGCAGGACA
GCAAGGGGGAGGATTGGGAAGACAATAGCAGGCATGCTGGGGATGCGGTGGGCTCTATGGCTTCTGAGGC
GGAAAGAACCAGCTGGGGCTCTAGGGGGTATCCCC
[124 nt withheld, positions 3886-4009]
C
[91 nt withheld, positions 4011-4101]
AGGGTGATGGTTCACGTACCTAGAAGTTCCTATTCCGAAGTTCCTATTCTCTAGAAAGTATAGGAACTTC
CTTGGCCAAAAAGCCTGAACTCACCGCGACGTGCTGGCGCGCCACCGAGTACAAGCCCACGGTGCGCCTC
GCCACCCGCGACGACGTCCCCCGGGCCGTACGCACCCTCGCCGCCGCGTTCGCCGACTACCCCGCCACGC
GCCACACCGTCGACCCGGACCGCCACATCGAGCGGGTCACCGAGCTGCAAGAACTCTTCCTCACGCGCGT
CGGGCTCGACATCGGCAAGGTGTGGGTCGCGGACGACGGCGCCGCGGTGGCGGTCTGGACCACGCCGGAG
AGCGTCGAAGCGGGGGCGGTGTTCGCCGAGATCGGCCCGCGCATGGCCGAGTTGAGCGGTTCCCGGCTGG
CCGCGCAGCAACAGATGGAAGGCCTCCTGGCGCCGCACCGGCCCAAGGAGCCCGCGTGGTTCCTGGCCAC
CGTCGGCGTCTCGCCCGACCACCAGGGCAAGGGTCTGGGCAGCGCCGTCGTGCTCCCCGGAGTGGAGGCG
GCCGAGCGCGCCGGGGTGCCCGCCTTCCTGGAGACCTCCGCGCCCCGCAACCTCCCCTTCTACGAGCGGC
TCGGCTTCACCGTCACCGCCGACGTCGAGGTGCCCGAAGGACCGCGCACCTGGTGCATGACCCGCAAGCC
CGGTGCCTGACCTAGGCACGTACTACGAGATTTCGATTCCACCGCCGCCTTCTATGAAAGGTTGGGCTTC
GGAATCGTTTTCCGGGACGCCGGCTGGATGATCCTCCAGCGCGGGGATCTCATGCTGGAGTTCTTCGCCC
ACCCCAACTTGTTTATTGCAGCTTAAATGGTTACAAATAAAGCAATAGCATCACAAATTTCACAAATAAA
GCATTTTTTTCACTGCATTCTAGTTGTGGTTTGTCCAAACTCATCAATGTATCTTATCATGTCTGTATAC
CGTCGACCTCTAGCTAGAGCTTGGCGTAATCATGGTCATAGCTGTTTCCTGTGTGAAATTGTTATCCGCT
CACAATTCCACACAACATACGAGCCGGAAGCATAAAGTGTAAAGCCTGGGGTGCCTAATGAGTGAGCTAA
CTCACATTAATTGCGTTGCGCTCACTGCCCGCTTTCCAGTCGGGAAACCTGTCGTGCCAGCTGCATTAAT
GAATCGGCCAACGCGCGGGGAGAGGCGGTTTGCGTATTGGGCGCTCTTCCGCTTCCTCGCTCACTGACTC
GCTGCGCTCGGTCGTTCGGCTGCGGCGAGCGGTATCAGCTCACTCAAAGGCGGTAATACGGTTATCCACA
GAATCAGGGGATAACGCAGGAAAGAACATGTGAGCAAAAGGCCAGCAAAAGGCCAGGAACCGTAAAAAGG
CCGCGTTGCTGGCGTTTTTCCATAGGCTCCGCCCCCCTGACGAGCATCACAAAAATCGACGCTCAAGTCA
GAGGTGGCGAAACCCGACAGGACTATAAAGATACCAGGCGTTTCCCCCTGGAAGCTCCCTCGTGCGCTCT
CCTGTTCCGACCCTGCCGCTTACCGGATACCTGTCCGCCTTTCTCCCTTCGGGAAGCGTGGCGCTTTCTC
ATAGCTCACGCTGTAGGTATCTCAGTTCGGTGTAGGTCGTTCGCTCCAAGCTGGGCTGTGTGCACGAACC
CCCCGTTCAGCCCGACCGCTGCGCCTTATCCGGTAACTATCGTCTTGAGTCCAACCCGGTAAGACACGAC
TTATCGCCACTGGCAGCAGCCACTGGTAACAGGATTAGCAGAGCGAGGTATGTAGGCGGTGCTACAGAGT
TCTTGAAGTGGTGGCCTAACTACGGCTACACTAGAAGAACAGTATTTGGTATCTGCGCTCTGCTGAAGCC
AGTTACCTTCGGAAAAAGAGTTGGTAGCTCTTGATCCGGCAAACAAACCACCGCTGGTAGCGGTGGTTTT
TTTGTTTGCAAGCAGCAGATTACGCGCAGAAAAAAAGGATCTCAAGAAGATCCTTTGATCTTTTCTACGG
GGTCTGACGCTCAGTGGAACGAAAACTCACGTTAAGGGATTTTGGTCATGAGATTATCAAAAAGGATCTT
CACCTAGATCCTTTTAAATTAAAAATGAAGTTTTAAATCAATCTAAAGTATATATGAGTAAACTTGGTCT
GACAGTTACCAATGCTTAATCAGTGAGGCACCTATCTCAGCGATCTGTCTATTTCGTTCATCCATAGTTG
CCTGACTCCCCGTCGTGTAGATAACTACGATACGGGAGGGCTTACCATCTGGCCCCAGTGCTGCAATGAT
ACCGCGAGACCCACGCTCACCGGCTCCAGATTTATCAGCAATAAACCAGCCAGCCGGAAGGGCCGAGCGC
AGAAGTGGTCCTGCAACTTTATCCGCCTCCATCCAGTCTATTAATTGTTGCCGGGAAGCTAGAGTAAGTA
GTTCGCCAGTTAATAGTTTGCGCAACGTTGTTGCCATTGCTACAGGCATCGTGGTGTCACGCTCGTCGTT
TGGTATGGCTTCATTCAGCTCCGGTTCCCAACGATCAAGGCGAGTTACATGATCCCCCATGTTGTGCAAA
AAAGCGGTTAGCTCCTTCGGTCCTCCGATCGTTGTCAGAAGTAAGTTGGCCGCAGTGTTATCACTCATGG
TTATGGCAGCACTGCATAATTCTCTTACTGTCATGCCATCCGTAAGATGCTTTTCTGTGACTGGTGAGTA
CTCAACCAAGTCATTCTGAGAATAGTGTATGCGGCGACCGAGTTGCTCTTGCCCGGCGTCAATACGGGAT
AATACCGCGCCACATAGCAGAACTTTAAAAGTGCTCATCATTGGAAAACGTTCTTCGGGGCGAAAACTCT
CAAGGATCTTACCGCTGTTGAGATCCAGTTCGATGTAACCCACTCGTGCACCCAACTGATCTTCAGCATC
TTTTACTTTCACCAGCGTTTCTGGGTGAGCAAAAACAGGAAGGCAAAATGCCGCAAAAAAGGGAATAAGG
GCGACACGGAAATGTTGAATACTCATACTCTTCCTTTTTCAATATTATTGAAGCATTTATCAGGGTTATT
GTCTCATGAGCGGATACATATTTGAATGTATTTAGAAAAATAAACAAATAGGGGTTCCGCGCACATTTCC
CCGAAAAGTGCCACCTGACGTCGACGGATCGGGAGATCTCCCGATCCCCTATGGTGCACTCTCAGTACAA
TCTGCTCTGATGCCGCATAGTTAAGCCAGTATCTGCTCCCTGCTTGTGTGTTGGAGGTCGCTGAGTAGTG
CGCGAGCAAAATTTAAGCTACAACAAGGCAAGGCTTGACCGACAATTGCATG
Features (pLannotate 1.2.2; 23 found; start..end, strand, type, name):
    141..444     +  enhancer       CMV enhancer: human cytomegalovirus immediate early enhancer
    445..648     +  promoter       CMV promoter: human cytomegalovirus (CMV) immediate early promoter
    650..669     +  promoter       PLtetO-1 promoter (fragment): modified phage lambda PL promoter with tet operator sites (Lutz and Bujard, 1997)
    671..690     +  promoter       PLtetO-1 promoter (fragment): modified phage lambda PL promoter with tet operator sites (Lutz and Bujard, 1997)
    698..731     +  promoter       TRE3GV promoter (fragment): 3rd-generation Tet-responsive promoter that can be activated by binding of Tet-On® 3G, optimized for retroviral and lentiviral vectors
    910..1626    +  CDS            EGFP: EGFP is a basic (constitutively fluorescent) green fluorescent protein published in 1996, derived from Aequorea victoria. It is reported to be a rapidly-maturing weak dimer with moderate acid sensitivity.
   1642..3567    +  CDS            NDC80: NDC80_HUMAN - Also known as HEC, HEC1, KNTC2. Experimental evidence at protein level: Swiss-Prot protein existence level 1. Acts as a component of the essential kinetochore-associated NDC80 complex, which is required for chromosome segregation and spindle checkpoint activity (PubMed:9315664, PubMed:12351790, PubMed:14654001, PubMed:14699129, PubMed:15062103, PubMed:15235793, PubMed:15239953, PubMed:15548592, PubMed:16732327). Required for kinetochore integrity and the organization of stable microtubule binding sites in the outer plate of the kinetochore (PubMed:15548592). The NDC80 complex syn
   3572..3591    +  misc_feature   MCS (fragment): multiple cloning site
   3616..3840    +  polyA_signal   bGH poly(A) signal: bovine growth hormone polyadenylation signal
   3844..3865    +  promoter       SV40 promoter (fragment): SV40 enhancer and early promoter
   3886..4119    +  rep_origin     f1 ori (fragment) (sequence partly withheld): f1 bacteriophage origin of replication; arrow indicates direction of (+) strand synthesis
   4124..4171    +  protein_bind   FRT: FLP-mediated recombination occurs in the 8-bp core sequence TCTAGAAA (Turan and Bode, 2011). FLP recombinase from the Saccharomyces cerevisiae 2μ plasmid
   4215..4811    +  CDS            PuroR: puromycin N-acetyltransferase; pac from Streptomyces alboniger; confers resistance to puromycin
   4827..4952    +  CDS            ble (fragment): BLE_KLEPN - Experimental evidence at protein level: Swiss-Prot protein existence level 1. Binding protein with a strong affinity to the bleomycin family of antibiotics. Binds to CL990; an antimitotic-antibiotic compound. From Klebsiella pneumoniae.
   4947..5076    +  polyA_signal   SV40 poly(A) signal: SV40 polyadenylation signal
   5140..5156    -  protein_bind   lac operator: The lac repressor binds to the lac operator to inhibit transcription in E. coli. This inhibition can be relieved by adding lactose or isopropyl-β-D-thiogalactopyranoside (IPTG). lac repressor encoded by lacI
   5164..5194    -  promoter       lac promoter: promoter for the E. coli lac operon
   5209..5230    -  protein_bind   CAP binding site: CAP binding activates transcription in the presence of cAMP. E. coli catabolite activator protein
   5243..5335    -  CDS            lacI (fragment): lac repressor; lacI; The lac repressor binds to the lac operator to inhibit transcription in E. coli. This inhibition can be relieved by adding lactose or isopropyl-β-D-thiogalactopyranoside (IPTG).
   5518..6106    -  rep_origin     ori: high-copy-number ColE1/pMB1/pBR322/pUC origin of replication
   6277..7137    -  CDS            AmpR: β-lactamase; bla; confers resistance to ampicillin, carbenicillin, and related antibiotics
   7138..7242    -  promoter       AmpR promoter: bla
   7301..7353    -  misc_feature   bom (fragment): basis of mobility region from pBR322
