[The description below was written by a language model from this plasmid's Addgene catalogue record and pLannotate feature annotations shown in this document.]
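Description:
pcDNA5-puro-eGFP-HEC1-M4 is a mammalian expression plasmid built on the pcDNA5/FRT/TO backbone, in which a puromycin resistance gene serves as the mammalian selectable marker. It is propagated in E. coli as a high-copy plasmid through a ColE1/pUC-type origin and selected with ampicillin via the bla gene. Remnants of an f1 origin, a lac promoter/operator region and a bleomycin-resistance fragment are also annotated, and appear to be backbone carry-over rather than functional parts.

The payload is an EGFP coding sequence placed directly upstream of human HEC1 (NDC80), giving an N-terminally GFP-tagged fusion, terminated by the bGH polyadenylation signal. HEC1 carries the M4 mutations K146E, R153E and K156E, three charge-reversing substitutions. Expression is driven by the CMV enhancer/promoter followed by two tet operator sites (annotated as short tetO-containing promoter fragments), so transcription is repressed in cells expressing the Tet repressor and induced by tetracycline or doxycycline. A single FRT site sits immediately upstream of the PuroR coding sequence, which has an SV40 poly(A) signal but no complete promoter of its own. In this backbone design, FLP-mediated recombination into a genomic FRT landing site places the marker behind a resident promoter, so that resistance reports correct single-copy integration.

NDC80 is a kinetochore component required for microtubule attachment and spindle checkpoint activity, and the associated publication concerns competition between MPS1 and microtubules at kinetochores. The construct is thus suited to inducible expression of a fluorescently trackable HEC1 mutant in such studies. The two sequence records (7,443 and 7,405 nt) differ slightly in length and start position but show the same feature organisation.
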