Addgene plasmid #114036: pcDNA5-puro-eGFP-HEC1-M4
Purpose: Expression of HEC1 M4 mutant tagged with GFP
Depositing lab: Geert Kops. Depositing organization: University Medical Centre Utrecht. Publication: CELL DIVISION CYCLE. Competition between MPS1 and microtubules at kinetochores regulates spindle checkpoint signaling. Hiruma Y, Sacristan C, Pachis ST, Adamopoulos A, Kuijt T, Ubbink M, von Castelmur E, Perrakis A, Kops GJ. Science. 2015 Jun 12;348(6240):1264-7. doi: 10.1126/science.aaa4055. Epub 2015 Jun 11. PubMed 26068855.
Backbone
  Vector backbone: pcDNA5/FRT/TO
  Vector type: Mammalian Expression
  Selectable markers: Puromycin
Growth in bacteria
  Bacterial resistance: Ampicillin, 100 μg/mL
  Growth temperature: 37°C
  Growth strain: DH5alpha
  Copy number: High Copy
Gene/Insert
  Gene/Insert name: GFP tagged - HEC1 -M4 (alt name: NDC80)
  Species: H. sapiens (human)
  Mutation: M4 (K146E, R153E, K156E)
  Entrez Gene: NDC80 (a.k.a. HEC, HEC1, HsHec1, KNTC2, TID3, hsNDC80)
  Promoter: CMV TetO
  Cloning method: Ligation Independent Cloning
Terms and licenses: Academic/Nonprofit Terms; Industry Terms: Not Available to Industry
How to cite: pcDNA5-puro-eGFP-HEC1-M4 was a gift from Geert Kops (Addgene plasmid # 114036 ; http://n2t.net/addgene:114036 ; RRID:Addgene_114036)
